>Addgene plasmid #126760 | B-SpCas9 | depositor full sequence | sequence record 252818 | B-SpCas9 sequence 8056 bps
CTAGAGGTACCCGTTACATAACTTACGGTAAATGGCCCGCCTGGCTGACCGCCCAACGACCCCCGCCCAT
TGACGTCAATAGTAACGCCAATAGGGACTTTCCATTGACGTCAATGGGTGGAGTATTTACGGTAAACTGC
CCACTTGGCAGTACATCAAGTGTATCATATGCCAAGTACGCCCCCTATTGACGTCAATGACGGTAAATGG
CCCGCCTGGCATTGTGCCCAGTACATGACCTTATGGGACTTTCCTACTTGGCAGTACATCTACGTATTAG
TCATCGCTATTACCATGGTCGAGGTGAGCCCCACGTTCTGCTTCACTCTCCCCATCTCCCCCCCCTCCCC
ACCCCCAATTTTGTATTTATTTATTTTTTAATTATTTTGTGCAGCGATGGGGGCGGGGGGGGGGGGGGGG
CGCGCGCCAGGCGGGGCGGGGCGGGGCGAGGGGCGGGGCGGGGCGAGGCGGAGAGGTGCGGCGGCAGCCA
ATCAGAGCGGCGCGCTCCGAAAGTTTCCTTTTATGGCGAGGCGGCGGCGGCGGCGGCCCTATAAAAAGCG
AAGCGCGCGGCGGGCGGGAGTCGCTGCGACGCTGCCTTCGCCCCGTGCCCCGCTCCGCCGCCGCCTCGCG
CCGCCCGCCCCGGCTCTGACTGACCGCGTTACTCCCACAGGTGAGCGGGCGGGACGGCCCTTCTCCTCCG
GGCTGTAATTAGCTGAGCAAGAGGTAAGGGTTTAAGGGATGGTTGGTTGGTGGGGTATTAATGTTTAATT
ACCTGGAGCACCTGCCTGAAATCACTTTTTTTCAGGTTGGACCGGTGCCACCATGGACTATAAGGACCAC
GACGGAGACTACAAGGATCATGATATTGATTACAAAGACGATGACGATAAGATGGCCCCAAAGAAGAAGC
GGAAGGTCGGTATCCACGGAGTCCCAGCAGCCGACAAGAAGTACAGCATCGGCCTGGACATCGGCACCAA
CTCTGTGGGCTGGGCCGTGATCACCGACGAGTACAAGGTGCCCAGCAAGAAATTCAAGGTGCTGGGCAAC
ACCGACCGGCACAGCATCAAGAAGAACCTGATCGGAGCCCTGCTGTTCGACAGCGGCGAAACAGCCGAGG
CCACCCGGCTGAAGAGAACCGCCAGAAGAAGATACACCAGACGGAAGAACCGGATCTGCTATCTGCAAGA
GATCTTCAGCAACGAGATGGCCAAGGTGGACGACAGCTTCTTCCACAGACTGGAAGAGTCCTTCCTGGTG
GAAGAGGATAAGAAGCACGAGCGGCACCCCATCTTCGGCAACATCGTGGACGAGGTGGCCTACCACGAGA
AGTACCCCACCATCTACCACCTGAGAAAGAAACTGGTGGACAGCACCGACAAGGCCGACCTGCGGCTGAT
CTATCTGGCCCTGGCCCACATGATCAAGTTCCGGGGCCACTTCCTGATCGAGGGCGACCTGAACCCCGAC
AACAGCGACGTGGACAAGCTGTTCATCCAGCTGGTGCAGACCTACAACCAGCTGTTCGAGGAAAACCCCA
TCAACGCCAGCGGCGTGGACGCCAAGGCCATCCTGTCTGCCAGACTGAGCAAGAGCAGACGGCTGGAAAA
TCTGATCGCCCAGCTGCCCGGCGAGAAGAAGAATGGCCTGTTCGGAAACCTGATTGCCCTGAGCCTGGGC
CTGACCCCCAACTTCAAGAGCAACTTCGACCTGGCCGAGGATGCCAAACTGCAGCTGAGCAAGGACACCT
ACGACGACGACCTGGACAACCTGCTGGCCCAGATCGGCGACCAGTACGCCGACCTGTTTCTGGCCGCCAA
GAACCTGTCCGACGCCATCCTGCTGAGCGACATCCTGAGAGTGAACACCGAGATCACCAAGGCCCCCCTG
AGCGCCTCTATGATCAAGAGATACGACGAGCACCACCAGGACCTGACCCTGCTGAAAGCTCTCGTGCGGC
AGCAGCTGCCTGAGAAGTACAAAGAGATTTTCTTCGACCAGAGCAAGAACGGCTACGCCGGCTACATTGA
CGGCGGAGCCAGCCAGGAAGAGTTCTACAAGTTCATCAAGCCCATCCTGGAAAAGATGGACGGCACCGAG
GAACTGCTCGTGAAGCTGAACAGAGAGGACCTGCTGCGGAAGCAGCGGACCTTCGACAACGGCAGCATCC
CCCACCAGATCCACCTGGGAGAGCTGCACGCCATTCTGCGGCGGCAGGAAGATTTTTACCCATTCCTGAA
GGACAACCGGGAAAAGATCGAGAAGATCCTGACCTTCCGCATCCCCTACTACGTGGGCCCTCTGGCCAGG
GGAAACAGCAGATTCGCCTGGATGACCAGAAAGAGCGAGGAAACCATCACCCCCTGGAACTTCGAGGAAG
TGGTGGACAAGGGCGCTTCCGCCCAGAGCTTCATCGAGCGGATGACCAACTTCGATAAGAACCTGCCCAA
CGAGAAGGTGCTGCCCAAGCACAGCCTGCTGTACGAGTACTTCACCGTGTATAACGAGCTGACCAAAGTG
AAATACGTGACCGAGGGAATGAGAAAGCCCGCCTTCCTGAGCGGCGAGCAGAAAAAGGCCATCGTGGACC
TGCTGTTCAAGACCAACCGGAAAGTGACCGTGAAGCAGCTGAAAGAGGACTACTTCAAGAAAATCGAGTG
CTTCGACTCCGTGGAAATCTCCGGCGTGGAAGATCGGTTCAACGCCTCCCTGGGCACATACCACGATCTG
CTGAAAATTATCAAGGACAAGGACTTCCTGGACAATGAGGAAAACGAGGACATTCTGGAAGATATCGTGC
TGACCCTGACACTGTTTGAGGACAGAGAGATGATCGAGGAACGGCTGAAAACCTATGCCCACCTGTTCGA
CGACAAAGTGATGAAGCAGCTGAAGCGGCGGAGATACACCGGCTGGGGCAGGCTGAGCCGGAAGCTGATC
AACGGCATCCGGGACAAGCAGTCCGGCAAGACAATCCTGGATTTCCTGAAGTCCGACGGCTTCGCCAACA
GAAACTTCATGCAGCTGATCCACGACGACAGCCTGACCTTTAAAGAGGACATCCAGAAAGCCCAGGTGTC
CGGCCAGGGCGATAGCCTGCACGAGCACATTGCCAATCTGGCCGGCAGCCCCGCCATTAAGAAGGGCATC
CTGCAGACAGTGAAGGTGGTGGACGAGCTCGTGAAAGTGATGGGCCGGCACAAGCCCGAGAACATCGTGA
TCGAAATGGCCAGAGAGAACCAGACCACCCAGAAGGGACAGAAGAACAGCCGCGAGAGAATGAAGCGGAT
CGAAGAGGGCATCAAAGAGCTGGGCAGCCAGATCCTGAAAGAACACCCCGTGGAAAACACCCAGCTGCAG
AACGAGAAGCTGTACCTGTACTACCTGCAGAATGGGCGGGATATGTACGTGGACCAGGAACTGGACATCA
ACCGGCTGTCCGACTACGATGTGGACCATATCGTGCCTCAGAGCTTTCTGAAGGACGACTCCATCGACAA
CAAGGTGCTGACCAGAAGCGACAAGAACCGGGGCAAGAGCGACAACGTGCCCTCCGAAGAGGTCGTGAAG
AAGATGAAGAACTACTGGCGGCAGCTGCTGAACGCCAAGCTGATTACCCAGAGAAAGTTCGACAATCTGA
CCAAGGCCGAGAGAGGCGGCCTGAGCGAACTGGATAAGGCCGGCTTCATCAAGAGACAGCTGGTGGAAAC
CCGGCAGATCACAAAGCACGTGGCACAGATCCTGGACTCCCGGATGAACACTAAGTACGACGAGAATGAC
AAGCTGATCCGGGAAGTGAAAGTGATCACCCTGAAGTCCAAGCTGGTGTCCGATTTCCGGAAGGATTTCC
AGTTTTACAAAGTGCGCGAGATCAACAACTACCACCACGCCCACGACGCGTACCTGAACGCCGTCGTGGG
AACCGCCCTGATCAAAAAGTACCCTAAGCTGGGTGGCAAGGTGTACGATGTACGGAAGATGATCGCCAAG
AGCGAGCAGGAAATCGGCAAGGCTACCGCCAAGTACTTCTTCTACAGCAACATCATGAACTTTTTCAAGA
CCGAGATTACCCTGGCCAACGGCGAGATCCGGAAGCGGCCTCTGATCGAGACAAACGGCGAAACCGGGGA
GATCGTGTGGGATAAGGGCCGGGATTTTGCCACCGTGCGGAAAGTGCTGAGCATGCCCCAAGTGAATATC
GTGAAAAAGACCGAGGTGCAGACAGGCGGCTTCAGCAAAGAGTCTATCCTGCCCAAGAGGAACAGCGATA
AGCTGATCGCCAGAAAGAAGGACTGGGACCCTAAGAAGTACGGCGGCTTCGACAGCCCCACCGTGGCCTA
TTCTGTGCTGGTGGTGGCCAAAGTGGAAAAGGGCAAGTCCAAGAAACTGAAGAGTGTGAAAGAGCTGCTG
GGGATCACCATCATGGAAAGAAGCAGCTTCGAGAAGAATCCCATCGACTTTCTGGAAGCCAAGGGCTACA
AAGAAGTGAAAAAGGACCTGATCATCAAGCTGCCTAAGTACTCCCTGTTCGAGCTGGAAAACGGCCGGAA
GAGAATGCTGGCCTCTGCCGGCGAACTGCAGAAGGGAAACGAACTGGCCCTGCCCTCCAAATATGTGAAC
TTCCTGTACCTGGCCAGCCACTATGAGAAGCTGAAGGGCTCCCCCGAGGATAATGAGCAGAAACAGCTGT
TTGTGGAACAGCACAAGCACTACCTGGACGAGATCATCGAGCAGATCAGCGAGTTCTCCAAGAGAGTGAT
CCTGGCCGACGCTAATCTGGACAAAGTGCTGTCCGCCTACAACAAGCACCGGGATAAGCCCATCAGAGAG
CAGGCCGAGAATATCATCCACCTGTTTACCCTGACCAATCTGGGAGCCCCTGCCGCCTTCAAGTACTTTG
ACACCACCATCGACCGGAAGAGGTACACCAGCACCAAAGAGGTGCTGGACGCCACCCTGATCCACCAGAG
CATCACCGGCCTGTACGAGACACGGATCGACCTGTCTCAGCTGGGAGGCGACAAAAGGCCGGCGGCCACG
AAAAAGGCCGGCCAGGCAAAAAAGAAAAAGTAAGAATTCCTAGAGCTCGCTGATCAGCCTCGACTGTGCC
TTCTAGTTGCCAGCCATCTGTTGTTTGCCCCTCCCCCGTGCCTTCCTTGACCCTGGAAGGTGCCACTCCC
ACTGTCCTTTCCTAATAAAATGAGGAAATTGCATCGCATTGTCTGAGTAGGTGTCATTCTATTCTGGGGG
GTGGGGTGGGGCAGGACAGCAAGGGGGAGGATTGGGAAGAGAATAGCAGGCATGCTGGGGAGCGGCCGCA
GGAACCCCTAGTGATGGAGTTGGCCACTCCCTCTCTGCGCGCTCGCTCGCTCACTGAGGCCGGGCGACCA
AAGGTCGCCCGACGCCCGGGCTTTGCCCGGGCGGCCTCAGTGAGCGAGCGAGCGCGCAGCTGCCTGCAGG
GGCGCCTGATGCGGTATTTTCTCCTTACGCATCTGTGCGGTATTTCACACCGCATA
[142 nt withheld, positions 5517-5658]
C
[141 nt withheld, positions 5660-5800]
CCTTTGACGTTGGAGTCCACGTTCTTT
[37 nt withheld, positions 5828-5864]
ACCCTATCTCGGGCTATTCTTTTGATTTATAAGGGATTTTGCCGATTTCGGCCTATTGGTTAAAAAATGA
GCTGATTTAACAAAAATTTAACGCGAATTTTAACAAAATATTAACGTTTACAATTTTATGGTGCACTCTC
AGTACAATCTGCTCTGATGCCGCATAGTTAAGCCAGCCCCGACACCCGCCAACACCCGCTGACGCGCCCT
GACGGGCTTGTCTGCTCCCGGCATCCGCTTACAGACAAGCTGTGACCGTCTCCGGGAGCTGCATGTGTCA
GAGGTTTTCACCGTCATCACCGAAACGCGCGAGACGAAAGGGCCTCGTGATACGCCTATTTTTATAGGTT
AATGTCATGATAATAATGGTTTCTTAGACGTCAGGTGGCACTTTTCGGGGAAATGTGCGCGGAACCCCTA
TTTGTTTATTTTTCTAAATACATTCAAATATGTATCCGCTCATGAGACAATAACCCTGATAAATGCTTCA
ATAATATTGAAAAAGGAAGAGTATGAGTATTCAACATTTCCGTGTCGCCCTTATTCCCTTTTTTGCGGCA
TTTTGCCTTCCTGTTTTTGCTCACCCAGAAACGCTGGTGAAAGTAAAAGATGCTGAAGATCAGTTGGGTG
CACGAGTGGGTTACATCGAACTGGATCTCAACAGCGGTAAGATCCTTGAGAGTTTTCGCCCCGAAGAACG
TTTTCCAATGATGAGCACTTTTAAAGTTCTGCTATGTGGCGCGGTATTATCCCGTATTGACGCCGGGCAA
GAGCAACTCGGTCGCCGCATACACTATTCTCAGAATGACTTGGTTGAGTACTCACCAGTCACAGAAAAGC
ATCTTACGGATGGCATGACAGTAAGAGAATTATGCAGTGCTGCCATAACCATGAGTGATAACACTGCGGC
CAACTTACTTCTGACAACGATCGGAGGACCGAAGGAGCTAACCGCTTTTTTGCACAACATGGGGGATCAT
GTAACTCGCCTTGATCGTTGGGAACCGGAGCTGAATGAAGCCATACCAAACGACGAGCGTGACACCACGA
TGCCTGTAGCAATGGCAACAACGTTGCGCAAACTATTAACTGGCGAACTACTTACTCTAGCTTCCCGGCA
ACAATTAATAGACTGGATGGAGGCGGATAAAGTTGCAGGACCACTTCTGCGCTCGGCCCTTCCGGCTGGC
TGGTTTATTGCTGATAAATCTGGAGCCGGTGAGCGTGGAAGCCGCGGTATCATTGCAGCACTGGGGCCAG
ATGGTAAGCCCTCCCGTATCGTAGTTATCTACACGACGGGGAGTCAGGCAACTATGGATGAACGAAATAG
ACAGATCGCTGAGATAGGTGCCTCACTGATTAAGCATTGGTAACTGTCAGACCAAGTTTACTCATATATA
CTTTAGATTGATTTAAAACTTCATTTTTAATTTAAAAGGATCTAGGTGAAGATCCTTTTTGATAATCTCA
TGACCAAAATCCCTTAACGTGAGTTTTCGTTCCACTGAGCGTCAGACCCCGTAGAAAAGATCAAAGGATC
TTCTTGAGATCCTTTTTTTCTGCGCGTAATCTGCTGCTTGCAAACAAAAAAACCACCGCTACCAGCGGTG
GTTTGTTTGCCGGATCAAGAGCTACCAACTCTTTTTCCGAAGGTAACTGGCTTCAGCAGAGCGCAGATAC
CAAATACTGTCCTTCTAGTGTAGCCGTAGTTAGGCCACCACTTCAAGAACTCTGTAGCACCGCCTACATA
CCTCGCTCTGCTAATCCTGTTACCAGTGGCTGCTGCCAGTGGCGATAAGTCGTGTCTTACCGGGTTGGAC
TCAAGACGATAGTTACCGGATAAGGCGCAGCGGTCGGGCTGAACGGGGGGTTCGTGCACACAGCCCAGCT
TGGAGCGAACGACCTACACCGAACTGAGATACCTACAGCGTGAGCTATGAGAAAGCGCCACGCTTCCCGA
AGGGAGAAAGGCGGACAGGTATCCGGTAAGCGGCAGGGTCGGAACAGGAGAGCGCACGAGGGAGCTTCCA
GGGGGAAACGCCTGGTATCTTTATAGTCCTGTCGGGTTTCGCCACCTCTGACTTGAGCGTCGATTTTTGT
GATGCTCGTCAGGGGGGCGGAGCCTATGGAAAAACGCCAGCAACGCGGCCTTTTTACGGTTCCTGGCCTT
TTGCTGGCCTTTTGCTCACATG
Features (pLannotate 1.2.2; 16 found; start..end, strand, type, name):
     12..297     +  enhancer       CMV enhancer: human cytomegalovirus immediate early enhancer; contains an 18-bp deletion relative to the standard CMV enhancer
    299..576     +  promoter       chicken β-actin promoter: No description available
    577..805     +  intron         hybrid intron: hybrid between chicken β-actin (CBA) and minute virus of mice (MMV) introns (Gray et al., 2011)
    943..2544    +  CDS            Cas9(N): N-terminal portion of Streptococcus pyogenes Cas9 (Zetsche et al., 2015)
   2545..3952    +  CDS            Cas9(C) (fragment): C-terminal portion of Streptococcus pyogenes Cas9 (Zetsche et al., 2015)
   3957..5022    +  CDS            Cas9(C) (fragment): C-terminal portion of Streptococcus pyogenes Cas9 (Zetsche et al., 2015)
   5023..5070    +  CDS            nucleoplasmin NLS: bipartite nuclear localization signal from nucleoplasmin
   5104..5215    +  polyA_signal   bGH poly(A) signal: bovine growth hormone polyadenylation signal
   5320..5460    +  repeat_region  AAV2 ITR: inverted terminal repeat of adeno-associated virus serotype 2 inverted
   5465..5516    -  misc_feature   bom (fragment): basis of mobility region from pBR322
   5535..5915    +  rep_origin     M13 ori (sequence partly withheld): M13 bacteriophage origin of replication; arrow indicates direction of (+) strand synthesis
   5991..6040    -  misc_feature   bom (fragment): basis of mobility region from pBR322
   6142..6177    -  CDS            rop (fragment): Rop protein, which maintains plasmids at low copy number; rop
   6272..6376    +  promoter       AmpR promoter: bla
   6377..7237    +  CDS            AmpR: β-lactamase; bla; confers resistance to ampicillin, carbenicillin, and related antibiotics
   7408..7996    +  rep_origin     ori: high-copy-number ColE1/pMB1/pBR322/pUC origin of replication
