>Addgene plasmid #126760 | B-SpCas9 | addgene full sequence | sequence record 261519 | Addgene NGS Result
KGCGCGCGCCAGGCGGGGCGGGGCGGGGCGAGGGGCGGGGCGGGGCGAGGCGGAGAGGTGCGGCGGCAGC
CAATCAGAGCGGCGCGCTCCGAAAGTTTCCTTTTATGGCGAGGCGGCGGCGGCGGCGGCCCTATAAAAAG
CGAAGCGCGCGGCGGGCGGGAGTCGCTGCGCGCTGCCTTCGCCCCGTGCCCCGCTCCGCCGCCGCCTCGC
GCCGCCCGCCCCGGCTCTGACTGACCGCGTTACTCCCACAGGTGAGCGGGCGGGACGGCCCTTCTCCTCC
GGGCTGTAATTAGCTGAGCAAGAGGTAAGGGTTTAAGGGATGGTTGGTTGGTGGGGTATTAATGTTTAAT
TACCTGGAGCACCTGCCTGAAATCACTTTTTTTCAGGTTGGACCGGTGCCACCATGGACTATAAGGACCA
CGACGGAGACTACAAGGATCATGATATTGATTACAAAGACGATGACGATAAGATGGCCCCAAAGAAGAAG
CGGAAGGTCGGTATCCACGGAGTCCCAGCAGCCGACAAGAAGTACAGCATCGGCCTGGACATCGGCACCA
ACTCTGTGGGCTGGGCCGTGATCACCGACGAGTACAAGGTGCCCAGCAAGAAATTCAAGGTGCTGGGCAA
CACCGACCGGCACAGCATCAAGAAGAACCTGATCGGAGCCCTGCTGTTCGACAGCGGCGAAACAGCCGAG
GCCACCCGGCTGAAGAGAACCGCCAGAAGAAGATACACCAGACGGAAGAACCGGATCTGCTATCTGCAAG
AGATCTTCAGCAACGAGATGGCCAAGGTGGACGACAGCTTCTTCCACAGACTGGAAGAGTCCTTCCTGGT
GGAAGAGGATAAGAAGCACGAGCGGCACCCCATCTTCGGCAACATCGTGGACGAGGTGGCCTACCACGAG
AAGTACCCCACCATCTACCACCTGAGAAAGAAACTGGTGGACAGCACCGACAAGGCCGACCTGCGGCTGA
TCTATCTGGCCCTGGCCCACATGATCAAGTTCCGGGGCCACTTCCTGATCGAGGGCGACCTGAACCCCGA
CAACAGCGACGTGGACAAGCTGTTCATCCAGCTGGTGCAGACCTACAACCAGCTGTTCGAGGAAAACCCC
ATCAACGCCAGCGGCGTGGACGCCAAGGCCATCCTGTCTGCCAGACTGAGCAAGAGCAGACGGCTGGAAA
ATCTGATCGCCCAGCTGCCCGGCGAGAAGAAGAATGGCCTGTTCGGAAACCTGATTGCCCTGAGCCTGGG
CCTGACCCCCAACTTCAAGAGCAACTTCGACCTGGCCGAGGATGCCAAACTGCAGCTGAGCAAGGACACC
TACGACGACGACCTGGACAACCTGCTGGCCCAGATCGGCGACCAGTACGCCGACCTGTTTCTGGCCGCCA
AGAACCTGTCCGACGCCATCCTGCTGAGCGACATCCTGAGAGTGAACACCGAGATCACCAAGGCCCCCCT
GAGCGCCTCTATGATCAAGAGATACGACGAGCACCACCAGGACCTGACCCTGCTGAAAGCTCTCGTGCGG
CAGCAGCTGCCTGAGAAGTACAAAGAGATTTTCTTCGACCAGAGCAAGAACGGCTACGCCGGCTACATTG
ACGGCGGAGCCAGCCAGGAAGAGTTCTACAAGTTCATCAAGCCCATCCTGGAAAAGATGGACGGCACCGA
GGAACTGCTCGTGAAGCTGAACAGAGAGGACCTGCTGCGGAAGCAGCGGACCTTCGACAACGGCAGCATC
CCCCACCAGATCCACCTGGGAGAGCTGCACGCCATTCTGCGGCGGCAGGAAGATTTTTACCCATTCCTGA
AGGACAACCGGGAAAAGATCGAGAAGATCCTGACCTTCCGCATCCCCTACTACGTGGGCCCTCTGGCCAG
GGGAAACAGCAGATTCGCCTGGATGACCAGAAAGAGCGAGGAAACCATCACCCCCTGGAACTTCGAGGAA
GTGGTGGACAAGGGCGCTTCCGCCCAGAGCTTCATCGAGCGGATGACCAACTTCGATAAGAACCTGCCCA
ACGAGAAGGTGCTGCCCAAGCACAGCCTGCTGTACGAGTACTTCACCGTGTATAACGAGCTGACCAAAGT
GAAATACGTGACCGAGGGAATGAGAAAGCCCGCCTTCCTGAGCGGCGAGCAGAAAAAGGCCATCGTGGAC
CTGCTGTTCAAGACCAACCGGAAAGTGACCGTGAAGCAGCTGAAAGAGGACTACTTCAAGAAAATCGAGT
GCTTCGACTCCGTGGAAATCTCCGGCGTGGAAGATCGGTTCAACGCCTCCCTGGGCACATACCACGATCT
GCTGAAAATTATCAAGGACAAGGACTTCCTGGACAATGAGGAAAACGAGGACATTCTGGAAGATATCGTG
CTGACCCTGACACTGTTTGAGGACAGAGAGATGATCGAGGAACGGCTGAAAACCTATGCCCACCTGTTCG
ACGACAAAGTGATGAAGCAGCTGAAGCGGCGGAGATACACCGGCTGGGGCAGGCTGAGCCGGAAGCTGAT
CAACGGCATCCGGGACAAGCAGTCCGGCAAGACAATCCTGGATTTCCTGAAGTCCGACGGCTTCGCCAAC
AGAAACTTCATGCAGCTGATCCACGACGACAGCCTGACCTTTAAAGAGGACATCCAGAAAGCCCAGGTGT
CCGGCCAGGGCGATAGCCTGCACGAGCACATTGCCAATCTGGCCGGCAGCCCCGCCATTAAGAAGGGCAT
CCTGCAGACAGTGAAGGTGGTGGACGAGCTCGTGAAAGTGATGGGCCGGCACAAGCCCGAGAACATCGTG
ATCGAAATGGCCAGAGAGAACCAGACCACCCAGAAGGGACAGAAGAACAGCCGCGAGAGAATGAAGCGGA
TCGAAGAGGGCATCAAAGAGCTGGGCAGCCAGATCCTGAAAGAACACCCCGTGGAAAACACCCAGCTGCA
GAACGAGAAGCTGTACCTGTACTACCTGCAGAATGGGCGGGATATGTACGTGGACCAGGAACTGGACATC
AACCGGCTGTCCGACTACGATGTGGACCATATCGTGCCTCAGAGCTTTCTGAAGGACGACTCCATCGACA
ACAAGGTGCTGACCAGAAGCGACAAGAACCGGGGCAAGAGCGACAACGTGCCCTCCGAAGAGGTCGTGAA
GAAGATGAAGAACTACTGGCGGCAGCTGCTGAACGCCAAGCTGATTACCCAGAGAAAGTTCGACAATCTG
ACCAAGGCCGAGAGAGGCGGCCTGAGCGAACTGGATAAGGCCGGCTTCATCAAGAGACAGCTGGTGGAAA
CCCGGCAGATCACAAAGCACGTGGCACAGATCCTGGACTCCCGGATGAACACTAAGTACGACGAGAATGA
CAAGCTGATCCGGGAAGTGAAAGTGATCACCCTGAAGTCCAAGCTGGTGTCCGATTTCCGGAAGGATTTC
CAGTTTTACAAAGTGCGCGAGATCAACAACTACCACCACGCCCACGACGCGTACCTGAACGCCGTCGTGG
GAACCGCCCTGATCAAAAAGTACCCTAAGCTGGGTGGCAAGGTGTACGATGTACGGAAGATGATCGCCAA
GAGCGAGCAGGAAATCGGCAAGGCTACCGCCAAGTACTTCTTCTACAGCAACATCATGAACTTTTTCAAG
ACCGAGATTACCCTGGCCAACGGCGAGATCCGGAAGCGGCCTCTGATCGAGACAAACGGCGAAACCGGGG
AGATCGTGTGGGATAAGGGCCGGGATTTTGCCACCGTGCGGAAAGTGCTGAGCATGCCCCAAGTGAATAT
CGTGAAAAAGACCGAGGTGCAGACAGGCGGCTTCAGCAAAGAGTCTATCCTGCCCAAGAGGAACAGCGAT
AAGCTGATCGCCAGAAAGAAGGACTGGGACCCTAAGAAGTACGGCGGCTTCGACAGCCCCACCGTGGCCT
ATTCTGTGCTGGTGGTGGCCAAAGTGGAAAAGGGCAAGTCCAAGAAACTGAAGAGTGTGAAAGAGCTGCT
GGGGATCACCATCATGGAAAGAAGCAGCTTCGAGAAGAATCCCATCGACTTTCTGGAAGCCAAGGGCTAC
AAAGAAGTGAAAAAGGACCTGATCATCAAGCTGCCTAAGTACTCCCTGTTCGAGCTGGAAAACGGCCGGA
AGAGAATGCTGGCCTCTGCCGGCGAACTGCAGAAGGGAAACGAACTGGCCCTGCCCTCCAAATATGTGAA
CTTCCTGTACCTGGCCAGCCACTATGAGAAGCTGAAGGGCTCCCCCGAGGATAATGAGCAGAAACAGCTG
TTTGTGGAACAGCACAAGCACTACCTGGACGAGATCATCGAGCAGATCAGCGAGTTCTCCAAGAGAGTGA
TCCTGGCCGACGCTAATCTGGACAAAGTGCTGTCCGCCTACAACAAGCACCGGGATAAGCCCATCAGAGA
GCAGGCCGAGAATATCATCCACCTGTTTACCCTGACCAATCTGGGAGCCCCTGCCGCCTTCAAGTACTTT
GACACCACCATCGACCGGAAGAGGTACACCAGCACCAAAGAGGTGCTGGACGCCACCCTGATCCACCAGA
GCATCACCGGCCTGTACGAGACACGGATCGACCTGTCTCAGCTGGGAGGCGACAAAAGGCCGGCGGCCAC
GAAAAAGGCCGGCCAGGCAAAAAAGAAAAAGTAAGAATTCCTAGAGCTCGCTGATCAGCCTCGACTGTGC
CTTCTAGTTGCCAGCCATCTGTTGTTTGCCCCTCCCCCGTGCCTTCCTTGACCCTGGAAGGTGCCACTCC
CACTGTCCTTTCCTAATAAAATGAGGAAATTGCATCGCATTGTCTGAGTAGGTGTCATTCTATTCTGGGG
GGTGGGGTGGGGCAGGACAGCAAGGGGGAGGATTGGGAAGAGAATAGCAGGCATGCTGGGGAGCGGCCGC
AGGAACCCCTAGTGATGGAGTTGGCCACTCCCTCTCTGCGCGCTCGCTCGCTCACTGAGGCCGGGCGACC
AAAGGTCGCCCGACGCCCGGGCTTTGCCCGGGCGGCCTCAGTGAGCGAGCGAGCGCGCAGCTGCCTGCAG
GGGCGCCTGATGCGGTATTTTCTCCTTACGCATCTGTGCGGTATTTCACACCGCATA
[95 nt withheld, positions 5098-5192]
T
[46 nt withheld, positions 5194-5239]
C
[141 nt withheld, positions 5241-5381]
CCTTTGACGTTGGAGTCCACGTTCTTT
[37 nt withheld, positions 5409-5445]
ACTCTATCTCGGGCTATTCTTTTGATTTATAAGGGATTTTGCCGATTTCGGTCTATTGGTTAAAAAATGA
GCTGATTTAACAAAAATTTAACGCGAATTTTAACAAAATATTAACGTTTACAATTTTATGGTGCACTCTC
AGTACAATCTGCTCTGATGCCGCATAGTTAAGCCAGCCCCGACACCCGCCAACACCCGCTGACGCGCCCT
GACGGGCTTGTCTGCTCCCGGCATCCGCTTACAGACAAGCTGTGACCGTCTCCGGGAGCTGCATGTGTCA
GAGGTTTTCACCGTCATCACCGAAACGCGCGAGACGAAAGGGCCTCGTGATACGCCTATTTTTATAGGTT
AATGTCATGATAATAATGGTTTCTTAGACGTCAGGTGGCACTTTTCGGGGAAATGTGCGCGGAACCCCTA
TTTGTTTATTTTTCTAAATACATTCAAATATGTATCCGCTCATGAGACAATAACCCTGATAAATGCTTCA
ATAATATTGAAAAAGGAAGAGTATGAGTATTCAACATTTCCGTGTCGCCCTTATTCCCTTTTTTGCGGCA
TTTTGCCTTCCTGTTTTTGCTCACCCAGAAACGCTGGTGAAAGTAAAAGATGCTGAAGATCAGTTGGGTG
CACGAGTGGGTTACATCGAACTGGATCTCAACAGCGGTAAGATCCTTGAGAGTTTTCGCCCCGAAGAACG
TTTTCCAATGATGAGCACTTTTAAAGTTCTGCTATGTGGCGCGGTATTATCCCGTATTGACGCCGGGCAA
GAGCAACTCGGTCGCCGCATACACTATTCTCAGAATGACTTGGTTGAGTACTCACCAGTCACAGAAAAGC
ATCTTACGGATGGCATGACAGTAAGAGAATTATGCAGTGCTGCCATAACCATGAGTGATAACACTGCGGC
CAACTTACTTCTGACAACGATCGGAGGACCGAAGGAGCTAACCGCTTTTTTGCACAACATGGGGGATCAT
GTAACTCGCCTTGATCGTTGGGAACCGGAGCTGAATGAAGCCATACCAAACGACGAGCGTGACACCACGA
TGCCTGTAGCAATGGCAACAACGTTGCGCAAACTATTAACTGGCGAACTACTTACTCTAGCTTCCCGGCA
ACAATTAATAGACTGGATGGAGGCGGATAAAGTTGCAGGACCACTTCTGCGCTCGGCCCTTCCGGCTGGC
TGGTTTATTGCTGATAAATCTGGAGCCGGTGAGCGTGGAAGCCGCGGTATCATTGCAGCACTGGGGCCAG
ATGGTAAGCCCTCCCGTATCGTAGTTATCTACACGACGGGGAGTCAGGCAACTATGGATGAACGAAATAG
ACAGATCGCTGAGATAGGTGCCTCACTGATTAAGCATTGGTAACTGTCAGACCAAGTTTACTCATATATA
CTTTAGATTGATTTAAAACTTCATTTTTAATTTAAAAGGATCTAGGTGAAGATCCTTTTTGATAATCTCA
TGACCAAAATCCCTTAACGTGAGTTTTCGTTCCACTGAGCGTCAGACCCCGTAGAAAAGATCAAAGGATC
TTCTTGAGATCCTTTTTTTCTGCGCGTAATCTGCTGCTTGCAAACAAAAAAACCACCGCTACCAGCGGTG
GTTTGTTTGCCGGATCAAGAGCTACCAACTCTTTTTCCGAAGGTAACTGGCTTCAGCAGAGCGCAGATAC
CAAATACTGTTCTTCTAGTGTAGCCGTAGTTAGGCCACCACTTCAAGAACTCTGTAGCACCGCCTACATA
CCTCGCTCTGCTAATCCTGTTACCAGTGGCTGCTGCCAGTGGCGATAAGTCGTGTCTTACCGGGTTGGAC
TCAAGACGATAGTTACCGGATAAGGCGCAGCGGTCGGGCTGAACGGGGGGTTCGTGCACACAGCCCAGCT
TGGAGCGAACGACCTACACCGAACTGAGATACCTACAGCGTGAGCTATGAGAAAGCGCCACGCTTCCCGA
AGGGAGAAAGGCGGACAGGTATCCGGTAAGCGGCAGGGTCGGAACAGGAGAGCGCACGAGGGAGCTTCCA
GGGGGAAACGCCTGGTATCTTTATAGTCCTGTCGGGTTTCGCCACCTCTGACTTGAGCGTCGATTTTTGT
GATGCTCGTCAGGGGGGCGGAGCCTATGGAAAAACGCCAGCAACGCGGCCTTTTTACGGTTCCTGGCCTT
TTGCTGGCCTTTTGCTCACATGCTAGAGGTACCCGTTACATAACTTACGGTAAATGGCCCGCCTGGCTGA
CCGCCCAACGACCCCCGCCCATTGACGTCAATAGTAACGCCAATAGGGACTTTCCATTGACGTCAATGGG
TGGAGTATTTACGGTAAACTGCCCACTTGGCAGTACATCAAGTGTATCATATGCCAAGTACGCCCCCTAT
TGACGTCAATGACGGTAAATGGCCCGCCTGGCATTGTGCCCAGTACATGACCTTATGGGACTTTCCTACT
TGGCAGTACATCTACGTATTAGTCATCGCTATTACCATGGTCGAGGTGAGCCCCACGTTCTGCTTCACTC
TCCCCATCTCCCCCCCCTCCCCACCCCCAATTTTGTATTTATTTATTTTTTAATTATTTTGTGCAGCGAT
GGGGGCGGGGGGGGGGG
Features (pLannotate 1.2.2; 16 found; start..end, strand, type, name):
    159..386     +  intron         hybrid intron: hybrid between chicken β-actin (CBA) and minute virus of mice (MMV) introns (Gray et al., 2011)
    524..2125    +  CDS            Cas9(N): N-terminal portion of Streptococcus pyogenes Cas9 (Zetsche et al., 2015)
   2126..3533    +  CDS            Cas9(C) (fragment): C-terminal portion of Streptococcus pyogenes Cas9 (Zetsche et al., 2015)
   3538..4603    +  CDS            Cas9(C) (fragment): C-terminal portion of Streptococcus pyogenes Cas9 (Zetsche et al., 2015)
   4604..4651    +  CDS            nucleoplasmin NLS: bipartite nuclear localization signal from nucleoplasmin
   4685..4796    +  polyA_signal   bGH poly(A) signal: bovine growth hormone polyadenylation signal
   4901..5041    +  repeat_region  AAV2 ITR: inverted terminal repeat of adeno-associated virus serotype 2 inverted
   5046..5097    -  misc_feature   bom (fragment): basis of mobility region from pBR322
   5116..5571    +  rep_origin     f1 ori (sequence partly withheld): f1 bacteriophage origin of replication; arrow indicates direction of (+) strand synthesis
   5572..5621    -  misc_feature   bom (fragment): basis of mobility region from pBR322
   5723..5758    -  CDS            rop (fragment): Rop protein, which maintains plasmids at low copy number; rop
   5853..5957    +  promoter       AmpR promoter: bla
   5958..6818    +  CDS            AmpR: β-lactamase; bla; confers resistance to ampicillin, carbenicillin, and related antibiotics
   6989..7577    +  rep_origin     ori: high-copy-number ColE1/pMB1/pBR322/pUC origin of replication
   7649..7934    +  enhancer       CMV enhancer: human cytomegalovirus immediate early enhancer; contains an 18-bp deletion relative to the standard CMV enhancer
   7936..158     +  promoter       chicken β-actin promoter (across the origin): No description available
