[The description below was written by a language model from this plasmid's Addgene catalogue record and pLannotate feature annotations shown in this document.]
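Description:
B-SpCas9 is a mammalian expression plasmid of about 8.1 kb built on a pX330-like backbone from which the U6-sgRNA cassette has been removed, so it supplies only the nuclease and any guide RNA must come from a separate construct. It is maintained in E. coli through a high-copy ColE1/pUC-type origin with ampicillin selection (AmpR under its own bla promoter). The backbone also carries an f1/M13 phage origin, small remnants of pBR322 bom and rop sequences, and a single AAV2 ITR downstream of the expression cassette. One ITR alone does not make a packageable AAV genome.

The payload is a human codon-optimized Streptococcus pyogenes Cas9 variant called Blackjack-SpCas9, in which amino acids 1005–1013 are replaced by two glycines; the depositor notes that the coding sequence also contains silent mutations. In both feature tables the Cas9 annotation breaks into fragments, with a short gap in the C-terminal portion that is consistent with this replacement. Expression is driven by the CBh promoter, annotated as a CMV enhancer, chicken β-actin promoter and hybrid CBA/MVM intron, and terminated by a bGH polyadenylation signal. The protein carries an N-terminal 3xFLAG tag and NLS according to the catalogue entry (not separately annotated in the tables) and a C-terminal nucleoplasmin bipartite NLS, allowing detection and nuclear import.

According to the record, the variant works with sgRNAs carrying either 20-nt spacers or 5'-extended 21-nt spacers and has higher fidelity than wild-type SpCas9, making it suited to genome editing in mammalian cells. The sequenced and depositor records differ by only a few nucleotides and share the same feature layout.
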