Addgene plasmid #126760: B-SpCas9
Purpose: Expression plasmid for human codon-optimized Blackjack-SpCas9 (w/o U6-sgRNA). Cleaves both 20nt and 5'-extended 21nt spacer containing sgRNAs with higher fidelity than that of WT SpCas9.
Depositing lab: Ervin Welker. Depositing organization: HUN-REN Research Centre for Natural Sciences. Publication: Blackjack mutations improve the on-target activities of increased fidelity variants of SpCas9 with 5'G-extended sgRNAs. Kulcsar PI, Talas A, Toth E, Nyeste A, Ligeti Z, Welker Z, Welker E. Nat Commun. 2020 Mar 6;11(1):1223. doi: 10.1038/s41467-020-15021-5. PubMed 32144253.
Backbone
  Vector backbone: pX330-like (without U6-sgRNA coding sequence)
  Total vector size (bp): 8056
  Vector type: Mammalian Expression, CRISPR
Growth in bacteria
  Bacterial resistance: Ampicillin, 100 μg/mL
  Growth temperature: 37°C
  Growth strain: NEB Stable
  Copy number: High Copy
Gene/Insert
  Gene/Insert name: B-SpCas9 (alt name: Blackjack-SpCas9)
  Species: S. pyogenes
  Insert size (bp): 4251
  Mutation: amino acids 1005-1013 replaced with two glycine
  Promoter: CBh
  Tag / fusion protein: 3xFLAG (N terminal on insert); NLS (N terminal on insert); NLS (C terminal on insert)
  Cloning method: Restriction Enzyme; 5′ cloning site MluI (not destroyed); 3′ cloning site Pfl23II (destroyed during cloning)
  Sequencing primers: 5′ GAACATCGTGATCGAAATG; 3′ TGTCGAAGCCGCCGTAC
Terms and licenses: Academic/Nonprofit Terms; Industry Terms: Not Available to Industry
Depositor comments: pCbh-3xFLAG-NLS-Blackjack-SpCas9-NLS (without U6-sgRNA coding sequence, with silent mutations). B-SpCas9 shows higher fidelity than WT SpCas9.
How to cite: B-SpCas9 was a gift from Ervin Welker (Addgene plasmid # 126760 ; http://n2t.net/addgene:126760 ; RRID:Addgene_126760)
